>Addgene plasmid #207696 | qTAG-N-Puro-3xHA | addgene full sequence | sequence record 413758 | Addgene NGS Result
TCGCGCGTTTCGGTGATGACGGTGAAAACCTCTGACACATGCAGCTCCCGGAGACGGTCACAGCTTGTCT
GTAAGCGGATGCCGGGAGCAGACAAGCCCGTCAGGGCGCGTCAGCGGGTGTTGGCGGGTGTCGGGGCTGG
CTTAACTATGCGGCATCAGAGCAGATTGTACTGAGAGTGCACCATATGCGGTGTGAAATACCGCACAGAT
GCGTAAGGAGAAAATACCGCATCAGGCGCCATTCGCCATTCAGGCTGCGCAACTGTTGGGAAGGGCGATC
GGTGCGGGCCTCTTCGCTATTACGCCAGCTGGCGAAAGGGGGATGTGCTGCAAGGCGATTAAGTTGGGTA
ACGCCAGGGTTTTCCCAGTCACGACGTTGTAAAACGACGGCCAGTGAATTCGGCAAGAGCAAGACCGGTA
GCTACCGTTCGTATAGCATACATTATACGAAGTTATCTGCTAGCATGACCGAGTACAAGCCCACGGTGCG
CCTCGCCACCCGCGACGACGTCCCCAGGGCCGTACGCACCCTCGCCGCCGCGTTCGCCGACTACCCCGCC
ACGCGCCACACCGTCGATCCGGACCGCCACATCGAGCGGGTCACCGAGCTGCAAGAACTCTTCCTCACGC
GCGTCGGGCTCGACATCGGCAAGGTGTGGGTCGCGGACGACGGCGCCGCGGTGGCGGTCTGGACCACGCC
GGAGAGCGTCGAAGCGGGGGCGGTGTTCGCCGAGATCGGCCCGCGCATGGCCGAGTTGAGCGGTTCCCGG
CTGGCCGCGCAGCAACAGATGGAAGGCCTCCTGGCGCCGCACCGGCCCAAGGAGCCCGCGTGGTTCCTGG
CCACCGTCGGCGTCTCGCCCGACCACCAGGGCAAGGGTCTGGGCAGCGCCGTCGTGCTCCCCGGAGTGGA
GGCGGCCGAGCGCGCCGGGGTGCCCGCCTTCCTGGAGACCTCCGCGCCCCGCAACCTCCCCTTCTACGAG
CGGCTCGGCTTCACCGTCACCGCCGACGTCGAGGTGCCCGAAGGACCGCGCACCTGGTGCATGACCCGCA
AGCCCGGTGCCGGATCCGGAGCTACTAACTTCAGCCTGCTGAAGCAGGCCGGAGACGTGGAGGAGAACCC
TGGACCTTCTAGAATAACTTCGTATAGCATACATTATACGAACGGTAGCACGCGTGGAGGTGGCGGTTCC
TACCCATACGATGTTCCAGATTACGCTTACCCCTACGACGTGCCTGATTATGCCTACCCATACGATGTGC
CAGACTATGCCGGTGGAGGCGGATCTCTCGAGGGAGGAAGCGGAGGATCTGGCGGTACCAAGCTTGGCGT
AATCATGGTCATAGCTGTTTCCTGTGTGAAATTGTTATCCGCTCACAATTCCACACAACATACGAGCCGG
AAGCATAAAGTGTAAAGCCTGGGGTGCCTAATGAGTGAGCTAACTCACATTAATTGCGTTGCGCTCACTG
CCCGCTTTCCAGTCGGGAAACCTGTCGTGCCAGCTGCATTAATGAATCGGCCAACGCGCGGGGAGAGGCG
GTTTGCGTATTGGGCGCTCTTCCGCTTCCTCGCTCACTGACTCGCTGCGCTCGGTCGTTCGGCTGCGGCG
AGCGGTATCAGCTCACTCAAAGGCGGTAATACGGTTATCCACAGAATCAGGGGATAACGCAGGAAAGAAC
ATGTGAGCAAAAGGCCAGCAAAAGGCCAGGAACCGTAAAAAGGCCGCGTTGCTGGCGTTTTTCCATAGGC
TCCGCCCCCCTGACGAGCATCACAAAAATCGACGCTCAAGTCAGAGGTGGCGAAACCCGACAGGACTATA
AAGATACCAGGCGTTTCCCCCTGGAAGCTCCCTCGTGCGCTCTCCTGTTCCGACCCTGCCGCTTACCGGA
TACCTGTCCGCCTTTCTCCCTTCGGGAAGCGTGGCGCTTTCTCATAGCTCACGCTGTAGGTATCTCAGTT
CGGTGTAGGTCGTTCGCTCCAAGCTGGGCTGTGTGCACGAACCCCCCGTTCAGCCCGACCGCTGCGCCTT
ATCCGGTAACTATCGTCTTGAGTCCAACCCGGTAAGACACGACTTATCGCCACTGGCAGCAGCCACTGGT
AACAGGATTAGCAGAGCGAGGTATGTAGGCGGTGCTACAGAGTTCTTGAAGTGGTGGCCTAACTACGGCT
ACACTAGAAGAACAGTATTTGGTATCTGCGCTCTGCTGAAGCCAGTTACCTTCGGAAAAAGAGTTGGTAG
CTCTTGATCCGGCAAACAAACCACCGCTGGTAGCGGTGGTTTTTTTGTTTGCAAGCAGCAGATTACGCGC
AGAAAAAAAGGATCTCAAGAAGATCCTTTGATCTTTTCTACGGGGTCTGACGCTCAGTGGAACGAAAACT
CACGTTAAGGGATTTTGGTCATGAGATTATCAAAAAGGATCTTCACCTAGATCCTTTTAAATTAAAAATG
AAGTTTTAAATCAATCTAAAGTATATATGAGTAAACTTGGTCTGACAGTTACCAATGCTTAATCAGTGAG
GCACCTATCTCAGCGATCTGTCTATTTCGTTCATCCATAGTTGCCTGACTCCCCGTCGTGTAGATAACTA
CGATACGGGAGGGCTTACCATCTGGCCCCAGTGCTGCAATGATACCGCGAGACCCACGCTCACCGGCTCC
AGATTTATCAGCAATAAACCAGCCAGCCGGAAGGGCCGAGCGCAGAAGTGGTCCTGCAACTTTATCCGCC
TCCATCCAGTCTATTAATTGTTGCCGGGAAGCTAGAGTAAGTAGTTCGCCAGTTAATAGTTTGCGCAACG
TTGTTGCCATTGCTACAGGCATCGTGGTGTCACGCTCGTCGTTTGGTATGGCTTCATTCAGCTCCGGTTC
CCAACGATCAAGGCGAGTTACATGATCCCCCATGTTGTGCAAAAAAGCGGTTAGCTCCTTCGGTCCTCCG
ATCGTTGTCAGAAGTAAGTTGGCCGCAGTGTTATCACTCATGGTTATGGCAGCACTGCATAATTCTCTTA
CTGTCATGCCATCCGTAAGATGCTTTTCTGTGACTGGTGAGTACTCAACCAAGTCATTCTGAGAATAGTG
TATGCGGCGACCGAGTTGCTCTTGCCCGGCGTCAATACGGGATAATACCGCGCCACATAGCAGAACTTTA
AAAGTGCTCATCATTGGAAAACGTTCTTCGGGGCGAAAACTCTCAAGGATCTTACCGCTGTTGAGATCCA
GTTCGATGTAACCCACTCGTGCACCCAACTGATCTTCAGCATCTTTTACTTTCACCAGCGTTTCTGGGTG
AGCAAAAACAGGAAGGCAAAATGCCGCAAAAAAGGGAATAAGGGCGACACGGAAATGTTGAATACTCATA
CTCTTCCTTTTTCAATATTATTGAAGCATTTATCAGGGTTATTGTCTCATGAGCGGATACATATTTGAAT
GTATTTAGAAAAATAAACAAATAGGGGTTCCGCGCACATTTCCCCGAAAAGTGCCACCTGACGTCTAAGA
AACCATTATTATCATGACATTAACCTATAAAAATAGGCGTATCACGAGGCCCTTTCGTC
Features (pLannotate 1.2.2; 14 found; start..end, strand, type, name):
    137..236     +  misc_feature   bom (fragment): basis of mobility region from pBR322
    242..399     -  CDS            lacZα (fragment): LacZα fragment of β-galactosidase; lacZ fragment
    423..456     +  protein_bind   lox71: Left element (LE) mutant of loxP (Araki et al., 2010). Cre-mediated recombination occurs in the 8-bp core sequence (GCATACAT). Cre recombinase
    465..1061    +  CDS            PuroR (fragment): puromycin N-acetyltransferase; pac from Streptomyces; confers resistance to puromycin
   1134..1167    +  protein_bind   lox66: Right element (RE) mutant of loxP (Araki et al., 2010). Cre-mediated recombination occurs in the 8-bp core sequence (GCATACAT). Cre recombinase
   1191..1207    +  CDS            3xHA (fragment): three tandem HA epitope tags
   1362..1378    -  protein_bind   lac operator: The lac repressor binds to the lac operator to inhibit transcription in E. coli. This inhibition can be relieved by adding lactose or isopropyl-β-D-thiogalactopyranoside (IPTG). lac repressor encoded by lacI
   1386..1416    -  promoter       lac promoter: promoter for the E. coli lac operon
   1431..1452    -  protein_bind   CAP binding site: CAP binding activates transcription in the presence of cAMP. E. coli catabolite activator protein
   1465..1557    -  CDS            lacI (fragment): lac repressor; lacI; The lac repressor binds to the lac operator to inhibit transcription in E. coli. This inhibition can be relieved by adding lactose or isopropyl-β-D-thiogalactopyranoside (IPTG).
   1740..2328    -  rep_origin     ori: high-copy-number ColE1/pMB1/pBR322/pUC origin of replication
   2499..3359    -  CDS            AmpR: β-lactamase; bla; confers resistance to ampicillin, carbenicillin, and related antibiotics
   3360..3464    -  promoter       AmpR promoter: bla
   3559..35      +  CDS            rop (fragment) (across the origin): Rop protein, which maintains plasmids at low copy number; rop
