[The description below was written by a language model from this plasmid's Addgene catalogue record and pLannotate feature annotations shown in this document.]
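Description:
qTAG-N-Puro-3xHA is an empty donor-cassette plasmid from the qTAG scaffold series, designed for CRISPR-based endogenous tagging in mammalian cells. It is built on the pUC19 backbone and sequenced at 3,559 nt. Propagation in E. coli relies on the high-copy ColE1/pUC origin, with selection through the β-lactamase (AmpR) gene and its own promoter. Remnants of the pUC19 lac region (lacZα fragment, lac promoter, operator and CAP site) flank the cassette, and short bom, rop and lacI fragments are also annotated. All of these are backbone carry-over rather than functional payload.

The payload is a promoterless Puro-2A-3xHA module meant for insertion at the N-terminus of a target gene. No gene insert is present. The user adds homology arms for the locus of interest on either side of the cassette so that it can serve as a repair template after Cas9 cleavage. The feature table shows the puromycin N-acetyltransferase coding sequence bracketed by lox71 and lox66 sites in the same orientation, followed by the 3xHA epitope tag, of which the annotation software detected only a short fragment. The 2A element named in the catalogue purpose is not annotated separately.

No mammalian promoter is annotated, so puromycin resistance is presumably expressed from the endogenous promoter after correct in-frame integration. The 2A peptide would then separate the resistance protein from the HA-tagged target protein. The flanking mutant lox sites should allow Cre-mediated excision of the selection marker once edited cells have been enriched. The record itself does not describe this step.
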