Addgene plasmid #207696: qTAG-N-Puro-3xHA
Purpose: (Empty Backbone) Empty N-terminus donor cassette. Integrate homology arms to target the N-terminus insertion of a Puro-2A-3xHA cassette
Depositing lab: Laurence Pelletier. Depositing organization: Sinai Health System. Publication: qTAG: an adaptable plasmid scaffold for CRISPR-based endogenous tagging. Philip R, Sharma A, Matellan L, Erpf AC, Hsu WH, Tkach JM, Wyatt HDM, Pelletier L. EMBO J. 2024 Dec 12. doi: 10.1038/s44318-024-00337-5. PubMed 39668248.
Backbone
  Vector backbone: pUC19
  Backbone manufacturer: Invitrogen
  Backbone size (bp): 2686
  Vector type: Mammalian Expression, CRISPR ; Donor Cassette
  Selectable markers: Puromycin
Growth in bacteria
  Bacterial resistance: Ampicillin, 100 μg/mL
  Growth temperature: 37°C
  Growth strain: DH5alpha
  Copy number: High Copy
Gene/Insert
  Gene/Insert name: None
Terms and licenses: Academic/Nonprofit Terms; Industry Terms: Not Available to Industry
Depositor comments: Please visit https://www.biorxiv.org/content/10.1101/2023.11.01.565029v3 for bioRxiv preprint.
How to cite: qTAG-N-Puro-3xHA was a gift from Laurence Pelletier (Addgene plasmid # 207696 ; http://n2t.net/addgene:207696 ; RRID:Addgene_207696)
